>Addgene plasmid #74065 | pZ8-Prp | depositor full sequence | sequence record 138071 | pZ8-Prp sequence 7268 bps
CGGTACGCCTGCGGCCAAATTTGATTCCTTTCAGCTTTGCTTCCTGTCGGCCCTCATTCGTGCGCTCTAG
GATCAGTGATCCGGGCTTATCGACTGCACGGTGCACCAATGCTTCTGGCGTCAGGCAGCCATCGGAAGCT
GTGGTATGGCTGTGCAGGTCGTAAATCACTGCATAATTCGTGTCGCTCAAGGCGCACTCCCGTTCTGGAT
AATGTTTTTTGCGCCGACATCATAACGGTTCTGGCAAATATTCTGAAATGAGCTGCTCCAGCGTCCAAGA
ATATGCCCCCGCGCGCCGGGTGGGGAGCGAAGGGAACCCCCAAGGAATTGGCGTTGAGGTGGTGATTTTG
CATGTTTTACTCAAAATCACTTTGATGGTCACAAAATTACACAACTTTTACAGTGACCTACATTGCTTTT
TAAAGAATTAGTGTGGTGTGCGATCCCCGGGTACCCAGCTTGAGTAGGACAAATCCGCCGAGCTTCGACG
AGATTTTCAGGAGCTAAGGAAGCTAAACACACAGGAAACAGAATTCCCGGGGATCCGTCGACCTGCAGCC
AAGCTTCTGTTTTGGCGGATGAGAGAAGATTTTCAGCCTGATACAGATTAAATCAGAACGCAGAAGCGGT
CTGATAAAACAGAATTTGCCTGGCGGCAGTAGCGCGGTGGTCCCACCTGACCCCATGCCGAACTCAGAAG
TGAAACGCCGTAGCGCCGATGGTAGTGTGGGGTCTCCCCATGCGAGAGTAGGGAACTGCCAGGCATCAAA
TAAAACGAAAGGCTCAGTCGAAAGACTGGGCCTTTCGTTTTATCTGTTGTTTGTCGGTGAACGCTCTCCT
GAGTAGGACAAATCCGCCGGGAGCGGATTTGAACGTTGCGAAGCAACGGCCCGGAGGGTGGCGGGCAGGA
CGCCCGCCATAAACTGCCAGGCATCAAATTAAGCAGAAGGCCATCCTGACGGATGGCCTTTTTGCGTTTC
TACAAACTCTTTTGTTTATTTTTCTAAATACATTCAAATATGTATCCGCTCATGAGACAATAACCCTGAT
AAATGCTTCAATAATATTGAAAAAGGAAGAGTATGAGTATTCAACATTTCCGTGTCGCCCTTATTCCCTT
TTTTGCGGCATTTTGCCTTCCTGTTTTTGCTCACCCAGAAACGCTGGTGAAAGTAAAAGATGCTGAAGAT
CAGTTGGGTGCACGAGTGGGTTACATCGAACTGGATCTCAACAGCGGTAAGATCCTTGAGAGTTTTCGCC
CCGAAGAACGTTTTCCAATGATGAGCACTTTTAAAGTTCTGCTATGTGGCGCGGTATTATCCCGTGTTGA
CGCCGGGCAAGAGCAACTCGGTCGCCGCATACACTATTCTCAGAATGACTTGGTTGAGTACTGCGGCGTC
GCTGATCGCCCTGGCGACGTTGTGCGGGTGGCTTGTCCCTGAGGGCGCTGCGACAGATAGCTAAAAATCT
GGGTCAGGATCGCCGTAGAGCGCGCGTCGTCGATTGGAGGCTTCCCCTTTGGTTGACGGTCTTCAATCGC
TCTACGGCGATCCTGACGCTTTTTTGTTGCGTACCGTCGATCGTTTTATTTCTGTCGATCCCGAAAAAGT
TTTTGCCTTTTGTAAAAAACTTCTCGGTCGCCCCGCAAATTTTCGATTCCAGATTTTTTAAAAACCAAGC
CAGAAATACGACACACCGTTTGCAGATAATCTGTCTTTCGGAAAAATCAAGTGCGATACAAAATTTTTAG
CACCCCTGAGCTGCGCAAAGTCCCGCTTCGTGAAAATTTTCGTGCCGCGTGATTTTCCGCCAAAAACTTT
AACGAACGTTCGTTATAATGGTGTCATGACCTTCACGACGAAGTACTAAAATTGGCCCGAATCATCAGCT
ATGGATCTCTCTGATGTCGCGCTGGAGTCCGACGCGCTCGATGCTGCCGTCGATTTAAAAACGGTGATCG
GATTTTTCCGAGCTCTCGATACGACGGACGCGCCAGCATCACGAGACTGGGCCAGTGCCGCGAGCGACCT
AGAAACTCTCGTGGCGGATCTTGAGGAGCTGGCTGACGAGCTGCGTGCTCGGCCAGCGCCAGGAGGACGC
ACAGTAGTGGAGGATGCAATCAGTTGCGCCTACTGCGGTGGCCTGATTCCTCCCCGGCCTGACCCGCGAG
GACGGCGCGCAAAATATTGCTCAGATGCGTGTCGTGCCGCAGCCAGCCGCGAGCGCGCCAACAAACGCCA
CGCCGAGGAGCTGGAGGCGGCTAGGTCGCAAATGGCGCTGGAAGTGCGTCCCCCGAGCGAAATTTTGGCC
ATGGTCGTCACAGAGCTGGAAGCGGCAGCGAGAATTATCCGCGATCGTGGCGCGGTGCCCGCAGGCATGA
CAAACATCGTAAATGCCGCGTTTCGTGTGGCCGTGGCCGCCCAGGACGTGTCAGCGCCGCCACCACCTGC
ACCGAATCGGCAGCAGCGTCGCGCGTCGAAAAAGCGCACAGGCGGCAAGAAGCGATAAGCTGCACGAATA
CCTGAAAAATGTTGAACGCCCCGTGAGCGGTAACTCACAGGGCGTCGGCTAACCCCCAGTCCAAACCTGG
GAGAAAGCGCTCAAAAATGACTCTAGCGGATTCACGAGACATTGACACACCGGCCTGGAAATTTTCCGCT
GATCTGTTCGACACCCATCCCGAGCTCGCGCTGCGATCACGTGGCTGGACGAGCGAAGACCGCCGCAAAT
TCCTCGCTCACCTGGGCAGAGAAAATTTCCAGGGCAGCAAGACCCGCGACTTCGCCAGCGCTTGGATCAA
AGACCCGGACACGGGAGAAACACAGCCGAAGTTATACCGAGTTGGTTCAAAATCGCTTGCCCGGTGCCAG
TATGTTGCTCTGACGCACGCGCAGCACGCAGCCGTGCTTGTCCTGGACATTGATGTGCCGAGCCACCAGG
CCGGCGGGAAAATCGAGCACGTAAACCCCGAGGTCTACGCGATTTTGGAGCGCTGGGCACGCCTGGAAAA
AGCGCCAGCTTGGATCGGCGTGAATCCACTGAGCGGGAAATGCCAGCTCATCTGGCTCATTGATCCGGTG
TATGCCGCAGCAGGCATGAGCAGCCCGAATATGCGCCTGCTGGCTGCAACGACCGAGGAAATGACCCGCG
TTTTCGGCGCTGACCAGGCTTTTTCACATAGGCTGAGCCGTGGCCACTGCACTCTCCGACGATCCCAGCC
GTACCGCTGGCATGCCCAGCACAATCGCGTGGATCGCCTAGCTGATCTTATGGAGGTTGCTCGCATGATC
TCAGGCACAGAAAAACCTAAAAAACGCTATGAGCAGGAGTTTTCTAGCGGACGGGCACGTATCGAAGCGG
CAAGAAAAGCCACTGCGGAAGCAAAAGCACTTGCCACGCTTGAAGCAAGCCTGCCGAGCGCCGCTGAAGC
GTCTGGAGAGCTGATCGACGGCGTCCGTGTCCTCTGGACTGCTCCAGGGCGTGCCGCCCGTGATGAGACG
GCTTTTCGCCACGCTTTGACTGTGGGATACCAGTTAAAAGCGGCTGGTGAGCGCCTAAAAGACACCAAGG
GTCATCGAGCCTACGAGCGTGCCTACACCGTCGCTCAGGCGGTCGGAGGAGGCCGTGAGCCTGATCTGCC
GCCGGACTGTGACCGCCAGACGGATTGGCCGCGACGTGTGCGCGGCTACGTCGCTAAAGGCCAGCCAGTC
GTCCCTGCTCGTCAGACAGAGACGCAGAGCCAGCCGAGGCGAAAAGCTCTGGCCACTATGGGAAGACGTG
GCGGTAAAAAGGCCGCAGAACGCTGGAAAGACCCAAACAGTGAGTACGCCCGAGCACAGCGAGAAAAACT
AGCTAAGTCCAGTCAACGACAAGCTAGGAAAGCTAAAGGAAATCGCTTGACCATTGCAGGTTGGTTTATG
ACTGTTGAGGGAGAGACTGGCTCGTGGCCGACAATCAATGAAGCTATGTCTGAATTTAGCGTGTCACGTC
AGACCGTGAATAGAGCACTTAAGGTCTGCGGGCATTGAACTTCCACGAGGACGCCGAAAGCTTCCCAGTA
AATGTGCCATCTCGTAGGCAGAAAACGGTTCCCCCGTAGGGTCTCTCTCTTGGCCTCCTTTCTAGGTCGG
GCTGATTGCTCTTGAAGCTCTCTAGGGGGGCTCACACCATAGGCAGATAACGTTCCCCACCGGCTCGCCT
CGTAAGCGCACAAGGACTGCTCCCAAAGATCTTCAAAGCCACTGCCGCGACTGCCTTCGCGAAGCCTTGC
CCCGCGGAAATTTCCTCCACCGAGTTCGTGCACACCCCTATGCCAAGCTTCTTTCACCCTAAATTCGAGA
GATTGGATTCTTACCGTGGAAATTCTTCGCAAAAATCGTCCCCTGATCGCCCTTGCGACGTTGGCGTCGG
TGCCGCTGGTTGCGCTTGGCTTGACCGACTTGATCCTCCGGCGTTCAGCCTGTGCCACAGCCGACAGGAT
GGTGACCACCATTTGCCCCATATCACCGTCGGTACTGATCCCGTCGTCAATAAACCGAACCGCTACACCC
TGAGCATCAAACTCTTTTATCAGTTGGATCATGTCGGCGTGTCGCGGCCAAGACGGTCGAGCTTCTTCAC
CAGAATGACATCACCTTCCTCCACCTTCATCCTCAGCAAATCCAGCCCTTCCCGATCTGTTGAACTGCCG
GATGCCTTGTCGGTAAAGATGCGGTTAGCTTTTACCCCTGCATCTTTGAGCGCTGAGGTCTGCCTCGTGA
AGAAGGTGTTGCTGACTCATACCAGGCCTGAATCGCCCCATCATCCAGCCAGAAAGTGAGGGAGCCACGG
TTGATGAGAGCTTTGTTGTAGGTGGACCAGTTGGTGATTTTGAACTTTTGCTTTGCCACGGAACGGTCTG
CGTTGTCGGGAAGATGCGTGATCTGATCCTTCAACTCAGCAAAAGTTCGATTTATTCAACAAAGCCGCCG
TCCCGTCAAGTCAGCGTAATGCTCTGCCAGTGTTACAACCAATTAACCAATTCTGATTAGAAAAACTCAT
CGAGCATCAAATGAAACTGCAATTTATTCATATCAGGATTATCAATACCATATTTTTGAAAAAGCCGTTT
CTGTAATGAAGGAGAAAACTCACCGAGGCAGTTCCATAGGATGGCAAGATCCTGGTATCGGTCTGCGATT
CCGACTCGTCCAACATCAATACAACCTATTAATTTCCCCTCGTCAAAAATAAGGTTATCAAGTGAGAAAT
CACCATGAGTGACGACTGAATCCGGTGAGAATGGCAAAAGCTTATGCATTTCTTTCCAGACTTGTTCAAC
AGGCCAGCCATTACGCTCGTCATCAAAATCACTCGCATCAACCAAACCGTTATTCATTCGTGATTGCGCC
TGAGCGAGACGAAATACGCGATCGCTGTTAAAAGGACAATTACAAACAGGAATCGAATGCAACCGGCGCA
GGAACACTGCCAGCGCATCAGCAATATTTTCACCTGAATCAGGATATTCTTCTAATACCTGGAATGCTGT
TTTCCCGGGGATCGCAGTGGTGAGTAACCATGCATCATCAGGAGTACGGATAAAATGCTTGATGGTCGGA
AGAGGCATAAATTCCGTCAGCCAGTTTAGTCTGACCATCTCATCTGTAACATCATTGGCAACGCTACCTT
TGCCATGTTTCAGAAACAACTCTGGCGCATCGGGCTTCCCATACAATCGATAGATTGTCGCACCTGATTG
CCCGACATTATCGCGAGCCCATTTATACCCATATAAATCAGCATCCATGTTGGAATTTAATCGCGGCCTC
GAGCAAGACGTTTCCCGTTGAATATGGCTCATAACACCCCTTGTATTACTGTTTATGTAAGCAGACAGTT
TTATTGTTCATGATGATATATTTTTATCTTGTGCAATGTAACATCAGAGATTTTGAGACACAACGTGGCT
TTGTTGAATAAATCGAACTTTTGCTGAGTTGAAGGATCAGATCACGCATCTTCCCGACAACGCAGACCGT
TCCGTGGCAAAGCAAAAGTTCAAAATCACCAACTGGTCCACCTACAACAAAGCTCTCATCAACCGTGGCT
CCCTCACTTTCTGGCTGGATGATGGGGCGATTCAGGCCTGGTATGAGTCAGCAACACCTTCTTCACGAGG
CAGACCTCAGCGCTAGCGGAGTGTATACTGGCTTACTATGTTGGCACTGATGAGGGTGTCAGTGAAGTGC
TTCATGTGGCAGGAGAAAAAAGGCTGCACCGGTGCGTCAGCAGAATATGTGATACAGGATATATTCCGCT
TCCTCGCTCACTGACTCGCTACGCTCGGTCGTTCGACTGCGGCGAGCGGAAATGGCTTACGAACGGGGCG
GAGATTTCCTGGAAGATGCCAGGAAGATACTTAACAGGGAAGTGAGAGGGCCGCGGCAAAGCCGTTTTTC
CATAGGCTCCGCCCCCCTGACAAGCATCACGAAATCTGACGCTCAAATCAGTGGTGGCGAAACCCGACAG
GACTATAAAGATACCAGGCGTTTCCCCCTGGCGGCTCCCTCGTGCGCTCTCCTGTTCCTGCCTTTCGGTT
TACCGGTGTCATTCCGCTGTTATGGCCGCGTTTGTCTCATTCCACGCCTGACACTCAGTTCCGGGTAGGC
AGTTCGCTCCAAGCTGGACTGTATGCACGAACCCCCCGTTCAGTCCGACCGCTGCGCCTTATCCGGTAAC
TATCGTCTTGAGTCCAACCCGGAAAGACATGCAAAAGCACCACTGGCAGCAGCCACTGGTAATTGATTTA
GAGGAGTTAGTCTTGAAGTCATGCGCCGGTTAAGGCTAAACTGAAAGGACAAGTTTTGGTGACTGCGCTC
CTCCAAGCCAGTTACCTCGGTTCAAAGAGTTGGTAGCTCAGAGAACCTTCGAAAAACCGCCCTGCAAGGC
GGTTTTTTCGTTTTCAGAGCAAGAGATTACGCGCAGACCAAAACGATCTCAAGAAGATCATCTTATTAAG
GGGTCTGACGCTCAGTGGAACGAAAACTCACGTTAAGGGATTTTGGTCATGAGATTATCAAAAAGGATCT
TCACCTAGATCCTTTTAAATTAAAAATGAAGTTTTAAATCAATCTAAAGTATATATGAGTAAACTTGGTC
TGACAGTTACCAATGCTTAATCAGTGAGGCACCTATCTCAGCGATCTGTCTATTTCGTTCATCCATAGTT
GCCTGACTCCCCGTCGTGTAGATAACTACGATACGGGAGGGCTTACCATCTGGCCCCA
Features (pLannotate 1.2.2; 17 found; start..end, strand, type, name):
     89..190     -  CDS            yciV (fragment): RNAAM_ECOLI - Also known as trpH From Escherichia coli (strain K12).
    489..517     +  promoter       cat promoter (fragment): promoter of the E. coli cat gene encoding chloramphenicol acetyltransferase
    648..763     +  ncRNA          5S rRNA: Accession: RF00001 - 5S ribosomal RNA
    767..853     +  terminator     rrnB T1 terminator: Escherichia coli rrnB; transcription terminator T1 from the E. coli rrnB gene
    945..972     +  terminator     rrnB T2 terminator: transcription terminator T2 from the E. coli rrnB gene
    991..1082    +  promoter       AmpR promoter: bla
   1083..1392    +  CDS            AmpR (fragment): β-lactamase; bla; confers resistance to ampicillin, carbenicillin, and related antibiotics
   2519..2597    -  ncRNA          ctRNA pGA1: Accession: RF00236 - ctRNA
   4442..4588    -  CDS            tnpR (fragment): TNR3_ECOLX - Experimental evidence at protein level: Swiss-Prot protein existence level 1. Resolvase catalyzes the resolution (a site-specific recombination) of the cointegrated replicon to yield the final transposition products. From Escherichia coli.
   4588..4752    -  CDS            tnpR (fragment): TNR3_ECOLX - Experimental evidence at protein level: Swiss-Prot protein existence level 1. Resolvase catalyzes the resolution (a site-specific recombination) of the cointegrated replicon to yield the final transposition products. From Escherichia coli.
   4740..4886    -  CDS            TRA2_ECOLX (fragment): Protein predicted: Swiss-Prot protein existence level 4. Required for transposition of transposon Tn903. From Escherichia coli.
   5027..5842    -  CDS            KanR: aminoglycoside phosphotransferase; aph(3')-Ia; confers resistance to kanamycin in bacteria or G418 (Geneticin®) in eukaryotes
   6169..6195    +  misc_feature   bom (fragment): basis of mobility region from pBR322
   6294..6349    -  rep_origin     RSF ori (fragment): Plasmids containing the RSF 1030 origin of replication can be propagated in E. coli cells that contain additional plasmids with compatible origins.
   6437..6982    -  rep_origin     p15A ori: Plasmids containing the medium-copy-number p15A origin of replication can be propagated in E. coli cells that contain a second plasmid with the ColE1 origin.
   7148..7268    -  CDS            bla(M) (fragment): β-lactamase lacking the signal sequence; bla(M); allows cytosolic expression of β-lactamase
   7267..73      -  CDS            tnpR (fragment) (across the origin): TNR3_ECOLX - Experimental evidence at protein level: Swiss-Prot protein existence level 1. Resolvase catalyzes the resolution (a site-specific recombination) of the cointegrated replicon to yield the final transposition products. From Escherichia coli.
