[The description below was written by a language model from this plasmid's Addgene catalogue record and pLannotate feature annotations shown in this document.]
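Description:
pZ8-Prp is a 7,268 bp bacterial expression vector derived from the pZ8-1 backbone, in which the original Ptac promoter has been replaced by the propionate-inducible PprpD2 promoter, introduced by Gibson assembly. It comes from work on metabolic engineering and CRISPR interference in Corynebacterium glutamicum. This context, together with the annotated pGA1-type ctRNA (an antisense copy-number control RNA characteristic of the corynebacterial pGA1 replicon), points to use as an E. coli/C. glutamicum shuttle plasmid. In E. coli it is maintained through a medium-copy p15A origin, although the catalogue lists the copy number as unknown. Selection relies on an intact aph(3')-Ia kanamycin resistance gene.

The automated feature table does not annotate the prp promoter itself. By position, it presumably lies in the unannotated stretch upstream of the 5S rRNA segment and the rrnB T1 and T2 terminators, which would stop transcription from an expression cassette. No coding insert is recorded, so the plasmid appears to be an empty expression vector into which a gene of interest can be cloned for propionate-controlled expression, rather than the IPTG-responsive control given by Ptac. Many of the other annotations are partial remnants of earlier cloning history and are not expected to be functional. These include truncated β-lactamase segments with the AmpR promoter, pieces of the tnpR resolvase and a Tn903 transposition protein, a fragment of the cat promoter, a yciV fragment, and partial bom and RSF origin matches. Consistent with this, only kanamycin resistance is listed. The vector is typically used as a tunable, inducible expression platform in synthetic biology and strain engineering.
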