Addgene plasmid #74065: pZ8-Prp
Purpose: pZ8-1 with the PprpD2 propionate-inducible promoter instead of Ptac, KanR
Depositing lab: Timothy Lu. Depositing organization: Massachusetts Institute of Technology. Publication: Corynebacterium glutamicum Metabolic Engineering with CRISPR Interference (CRISPRi). Cleto S, Jensen JV, Wendisch VF, Lu TK. ACS Synth Biol. 2016 Feb 16. 10.1021/acssynbio.5b00216 PubMed 26829286.
Backbone
  Vector backbone: pZ8-1
  Vector type: Bacterial Expression, Synthetic Biology
Growth in bacteria
  Bacterial resistance: Kanamycin, 50 μg/mL
  Growth temperature: 37°C
  Growth strain: DH5alpha
  Copy number: Unknown
Gene/Insert
  Gene/Insert name: Propionate inducible promoter
  Promoter: prp
  Cloning method: Gibson Cloning
  Sequencing primers: 5′ GGCAGCCATCGGAAGCTGTGG
Terms and licenses: Academic/Nonprofit Terms; Industry Terms: Not Available to Industry
How to cite: pZ8-Prp was a gift from Timothy Lu (Addgene plasmid # 74065 ; http://n2t.net/addgene:74065 ; RRID:Addgene_74065)
