>Addgene plasmid #74065 | pZ8-Prp | addgene partial sequence | sequence record 140823 | pBAD-R 5'-GATTTAATCTGTATCAGG-3'
GTCGACGGATCCCCGGGAATTCTGTTTCCTGTGTGTTTAGCTTCCTTAGCTCCTGAAAATCTCGTCGAAG
CTCGGCGGATTTGTCCTACTCAAGCTGGGTACCCGGGGATCGCACACCACACTAATTCTTTAAAAAGCAA
TGTAGGTCACTGTAAAAGTTGTGTAATTTTGTGACCATCAAAGTGATTTTGAGTAAAACATGCAAAATCA
CCACCTCAACGCCAATTCCTTGGGGGTTCCCTTCGCTCCCCACCCGGCGCGCGGGGGCATATTCTTGGAC
GCTGGAGCAGCTCATTTCAGAATATTTGCCAGAACCGTTATGATGTCGGCGCAAAAAACATTATCCAGAA
CGGGAGTGCGCCTTGAGCGACACGAATTATGCAGTGATTTACGACCTGCACAGCCATACCACAGCTTCCG
ATGGCTGCCTGACGCCAGAAGCATTGGTGCACCGTGCAGTCGATAAGCCCGGATCACTGATCCTAGAGCG
CACGAATGAGGGCCGACAGGAAGCAAAGCTGAAAGGAATCAAATTTGGCCGCAGGCGTACCGTGGGGCCA
GATGGTAAGCCCTCCCGTATCGTAGTTATCTACACGACGGGGAGTCAGGCAACTATGGATGAACGAAATA
GACAGATCGCTGAGATAGGTGCCTCACTGATTAAGCATTGGTAACTGTCAGACCAAGTTTACTCATATAT
ACTTTAGATTGATTTAAAACTTCATTTTTAATTTAAAAGGATCTAGGTGAAGATCCTTTTTGATAATCTC
ATGACCAAAATCCCTTAACGTGAGTT
